Addgene plasmid #97123: Tol2-lyzC-microRNA 214-Dendra2
Purpose: overexpression of microRNA and Dendra2 in Zebrafish
Depositing lab: Qing Deng. Depositing organization: Purdue University. Publication: Phenotypical microRNA screen reveals a noncanonical role of CDK2 in regulating neutrophil migration. Hsu AY, Wang D, Liu S, Lu J, Syahirah R, Bennin DA, Huttenlocher A, Umulis DM, Wan J, Deng Q. Proc Natl Acad Sci U S A. 2019 Aug 26. pii: 1905221116. doi: 10.1073/pnas.1905221116. PubMed 31451657.
Backbone
  Vector backbone: Tol2
  Vector type: Zebrafish
Growth in bacteria
  Bacterial resistance: Ampicillin, 100 μg/mL
  Growth temperature: 37°C
  Growth strain: DH5alpha
  Copy number: High Copy
Gene/Insert
  Gene/Insert name: microRNA 214 Dendra2
  Species: D. rerio (zebrafish)
  Cloning method: Ligation Independent Cloning
Terms and licenses: Academic/Nonprofit Terms; Industry Terms: Not Available to Industry
How to cite: Tol2-lyzC-microRNA 214-Dendra2 was a gift from Qing Deng (Addgene plasmid # 97123 ; http://n2t.net/addgene:97123 ; RRID:Addgene_97123)
