[The description below was written by a language model from this plasmid's Addgene catalogue record and pLannotate feature annotations shown in this document.]
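Description:
Tol2-lyzC-microRNA 214-Dendra2 is a Tol2 transposon-based transgenesis plasmid for zebrafish, built to overexpress microRNA 214 together with the fluorescent reporter Dendra2. In bacteria it is carried as a high-copy plasmid through a ColE1/pUC-type origin and selected with ampicillin via the β-lactamase gene and its native promoter. Remnants of a pBluescript-type backbone are also annotated: a partial f1 origin, lac promoter/operator elements, a T3 promoter and a fragment of the multiple cloning site. A short match to medaka tyrosinase sits next to the f1 fragment. This is plausibly flanking sequence carried along with a Tol2 arm, since Tol2 was originally found in that locus, but the Tol2 arms themselves are not annotated in the feature table.

The payload runs in one direction: a small fragment of zebrafish β-actin (actba) coding sequence, then the mir-214 hairpin, the Dendra2 open reading frame, a fragment of SV40 large T antigen and the SV40 polyadenylation signal. This layout is consistent with the microRNA being carried in an actin-derived, possibly intronic, context upstream of Dendra2, so that one transcript yields both the processed microRNA and the reporter, though the record does not state this explicitly. The name indicates that expression is driven by the lyzC (lysozyme C) promoter, commonly used for neutrophil-restricted expression in zebrafish. That promoter is not annotated, and presumably lies in the unannotated region upstream of the cassette.

Dendra2 is a green-to-red photoconvertible protein, so it marks microRNA-expressing cells and allows selected cells to be optically labelled and tracked. The associated study was a phenotypic microRNA screen of neutrophil migration, which fits use of this construct for Tol2-mediated genomic integration in zebrafish.
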