Features (pLannotate 1.2.2; 17 found; start..end, strand, type, name):
   1663..1785    +  CDS            actba (fragment): ACTB1_DANRE - Also known as bact, bactin1, bactzf. Experimental evidence at protein level: Swiss-Prot protein existence level 1. Actin is a highly conserved protein that polymerizes to produce filaments that form cross-linked networks in the cytoplasm of cells. Actin exists in both monomeric (G-actin) and polymeric (F-actin) forms, both forms playing key functions, such as cell motility and contraction. In addition to their role in the cytoplasmic cytoskeleton, G- and F-actin also localize in the nucleus, and regulate gene transcription and motility and repair of damaged DNA. From Danio rerio
   2844..2949    +  ncRNA          mir-214: Accession: RF00660 - microRNA mir-214
   3353..3371    -  misc_feature   MCS (fragment): pBluescript multiple cloning site
   3386..4075    +  CDS            Dendra2: Dendra2 is a photoconvertible green fluorescent protein published in 2006, derived from Dendronephthya sp.. It has high acid sensitivity.
   4083..4166    +  CDS            large T antigen (fragment): large T antigen from SV40 (simian virus 40)
   4189..4310    +  polyA_signal   SV40 poly(A) signal: SV40 polyadenylation signal
   4317..4402    -  rep_origin     M13 ori (fragment): M13 bacteriophage origin of replication; arrow indicates direction of (+) strand synthesis
   4688..4706    -  promoter       T3 promoter: promoter for bacteriophage T3 RNA polymerase
   4751..4767    -  protein_bind   lac operator: The lac repressor binds to the lac operator to inhibit transcription in E. coli. This inhibition can be relieved by adding lactose or isopropyl-β-D-thiogalactopyranoside (IPTG). lac repressor encoded by lacI
   4775..4805    -  promoter       lac promoter: promoter for the E. coli lac operon
   4820..4841    -  protein_bind   CAP binding site: CAP binding activates transcription in the presence of cAMP. E. coli catabolite activator protein
   4854..4946    -  CDS            lacI (fragment): lac repressor; lacI; The lac repressor binds to the lac operator to inhibit transcription in E. coli. This inhibition can be relieved by adding lactose or isopropyl-β-D-thiogalactopyranoside (IPTG).
   5129..5717    -  rep_origin     ori: high-copy-number ColE1/pMB1/pBR322/pUC origin of replication
   5888..6748    -  CDS            AmpR: β-lactamase; bla; confers resistance to ampicillin, carbenicillin, and related antibiotics
   6749..6853    -  promoter       AmpR promoter: bla
   6879..7209    -  rep_origin     f1 ori (fragment) (sequence partly withheld): f1 bacteriophage origin of replication; arrow indicates direction of (+) strand synthesis
   7207..7434    +  CDS            tyr (fragment) (sequence partly withheld): TYRO_ORYLA - Also known as tyro. Experimental evidence at transcript level: Swiss-Prot protein existence level 2. This is a copper-containing oxidase that functions in the formation of pigments such as melanins and other polyphenolic compounds. From Oryzias latipes (Japanese rice fish) (Japanese killifish).
>Addgene plasmid #97123 | Tol2-lyzC-microRNA 214-Dendra2 | addgene full sequence | sequence record 182663 | Addgene NGS Result
CGCTTGTCATCTCCATTTTTCTGTGAAGTTATTGTCAGTTTATTGCACACTGGGTTGCATTAAGCTGCAG
TTTTTTCACAACAGTTTTCCACATTGTAACAGTCAGTCTCCAAATTATTCCATCAGTCCTCAAATTTAGT
CATTTGAGGCCATGAAAACACTTAAAACTACATGAAGGTAGTTTGGCATTAGGTTTTAGACTTGTTCTTG
TTTGGCATATTGCAACCTGTGTAAAAATGATTTGATTTTTATTTTTTTTTTTTTTTTTTCAGAAAGAAAC
GGTCCAAAAAGAGTTATGTGAACATTTATCCATGTGTTTAATGTTTTTTAAATTAAAAAAAAACATTTTT
ATTAAACCACTTGTGACTAAACCTTTTTTAGTTATTCTATTTTGTGACGAGTCTGAATGGCCAAAGTACT
CTTGAATCCAAAATCTTTATAGTAAAATGTTTAATCTTACTTGCAGTGTTGGGTATAATTTGTAACAAAG
TTGAATTCCATATCTGCTGAGTGAAAAAGTAAAGTAAGAGATTGCTGTAAATATTTAGGTTATTTATTTA
TTAATACAATATAGAAAGTAACAAAACACAATGTAAAAAATCAATAAAGAAAGTAAATATTAAAAGTAAT
GATAAACTAATGATGTAAACAATATTAGCAACAAAGTTTGTACAATTCAGGGAGGGTAAAGAATTTCACC
TAATAGTCAAACTCTGTATTAAATAATATAAAATCTTTGTTCTTAGTCTGAAGAGGAGACTGTGAGAGAA
AGCTTACTGGTTGTTAAATTAGAAAATTTGTAACTTGCAGATTAAAATGATTTAAATAATTTTATAAAGG
CCATGTTTGAAACAAATGTAAAAACATAATAAATGTTAAGAATTTCAGATATTGAGATTTTACAATTTAA
AAAAAGCAATAAAGTAATAGCAGAGACCTACACTCTTAAAGTAAATTACCCAACTCTGCTTACTAGTAAC
TTTTGGAATAGTTACTAGTATCCATTGAACAAATACTAGAATCTAATTAAATTGTGTGAGTGTCCAATGA
AAAGATTCTTGTATTTAAAACAGTACCAGTATCTATATATGTACAAAATTTAGTGCTAGCAAAATGCAAA
TAAATACTACTGCATATAATGGATTGCATTGTAAATCGACTCGCCATAATACATTTATTTCCTATTTTTA
CTTTTAACAAAAAATAAGTTCACTGAGTATTTCATGTCATTAAATCGCATTAAACCTCTTGCATGCTTTA
TGTACACTAGTGCAGTTCGCTAAATGACCACCGGTGTCACTAATAACACGATCGTTTCTGAATTCTGCAT
TAAACGCCATTTATACGTTGCTCTTATTAGTAAACAATTTCTCCATCATGAGCTCGACCAGTATTGCATA
TTTCATCCTCTTAAATCCAGAGTTGTTTCTTTTAATCACTTTCTCTTCATGATAAAAGCAGTTTTTGGTT
TTCAGAAGTTTACAACAAACCCAGTCAGTTATTGCCTCAGCAAACACTGGAGCAACTGCACACTTGTGAA
AAGCTTCTTGCGAAACACAAACCTTTCTCTGGACTTATAAATAAAGGCATTCAGCAGCTCCACCATACAC
CTCCACTGGTCTTGATAAAGCAGATATCAGCAGTGATACAGGTACCGCCACCATGGATGAGGAAATCGCT
GCCCTGGTCGTTGACAACGGCTCCGGTATGTGCAAAGCCGGTTTTGCTGGAGATGATGCCCCTCGTGCTG
TTTTCCCCTCCATTGTTGGACGACCCAGACATCAGGTACATTTAATAAACCATCCTAATAACATGTTAAT
CATATTGAACCACATTAAACTCTCATTTGTGCATTTTACATCTTTTAAAACCGATTTATATTCGTTTTTA
GATAATGAAGTTTATTAAAGTGTTAATTCACAGCTTTATTGCTTGTTTTGAGAATCTGCTTGCATAAGTG
ATTTTTAAACTTGATCTGATTTTCGTTTGTTTCGAAGTTCTTCAGCTTTGAAAGTCAGATCTTCAATTCA
CAGCCATGCCATAGTTTTAGGATACAGTATAAGTAGACGAATTGGGATGCATCGTAGATTTTATGCTGTG
TTTGTTATGGTTTTTCAGTGGTAGAGATTTTCAGAGTATTATTAGGGTTATAGTCAGTGTCAGGTTTATT
TATCGTCAGCGTGATGGGCAAAAAACAGCTGGCAGTACGGGCTAATGGAAGCAGAGAGTCGGTGGGGGTA
TACTAAGAAAAGGGAGCAAGCAAAATAGACAGGAAAAAAAGCCGGGGGGAAAGATGGATTCGTCAAAACT
TGAAATCAACGAGTGGAAGTTTGATTTTTGGGTTACTGCATTTGAATATTGCACTGTAAAAATGACCACA
ACAAATGTTTTTGTCACTTTCATTTGGTATCAGGTAAACTATTTTTGTATTTTTACAAAGTTAAACTTAA
TCTTTTTAGTTACTTTGACTAAAGTTGAGATGACTTAAAAAGTTTAGTTTATTCAACTAAATAACAATAT
TTTTACAGTCTACACTTAATTGTAATTTATTAAACTATGTTAATCGTGTTCCAACTTAATTTGATGAGTT
ATGCAAGTCAGTTCAATATAAAAAATAAGTTCAAATTACTCAAAAGGTTCATTTGATTTAAATTTTAAGG
CAACCAGTATTTTCTTTTACAGTGTACTGCCTTGGTTAACAATATCAAAATTCTGACGTGTATTAAATGT
AATGATGTGAATACAAATGTTTATAACCAATGTTTCAATATTCTAGTAACATTATCTTTATCCTCTCTCT
TGCTCTTTGCTTCCGGCTTCCGGTCGGGAGAAGCAGGCTGTGCTGCCATTGACTGAGAGCGTTGTCTGTC
TGCCTGTCTACACTTGCTGTGCAGAACTTCCTGCACCTGTACAGCAGGCACAGACAGGCAGACAGATGGC
AGCCCGCCTGACAGGCCACACAGTGTGAGACCAGCCCTTGAGTTCCTGCAAACAGCCAACTGCTGTTACT
CTCGCCCAGAAATCTGCGCCAACATGGACACACCCAGTGGAGCAAGCCATCTGATTTTCATGGTCAGATT
GTAAAGAAGCAATTACTCTTGGACAGTTTAAGCAGAAAAGCCACCAAGTCAAGTCACTGGTCATATGATG
AACTCGAAGATCTAATAAAAGTTAATTTAAGCGTTCATTACAATAAATTCAAGTGAATCTGTTTTAAGCT
AGCCTTTAACGTTTTTAAATTCCTTCAAACAAATTAGTTCCTCTTTGCAGTTCCTCATTTCTCGGTGAGC
TGGTGCTTTAATCCCTTTACTTTTTCTTCCTCTAGGGAGTGATGGTTGGCATGGGACGAATTAATTCCTG
CAGCCCGGGGGTACCGGTCGCCACCATGAACACCCCGGGAATTAACCTGATCAAGGAGGACATGCGCGTG
AAGGTGCACATGGAGGGCAACGTGAACGGCCACGCCTTCGTGATCGAGGGCGAGGGCAAGGGCAAGCCCT
ACGAGGGCACCCAGACCGCCAACCTGACCGTGAAGGAGGGCGCCCCCCTGCCCTTCAGCTACGACATCCT
GACCACCGCCGTGCACTACGGCAACCGGGTGTTCACCAAGTACCCCGAGGACATCCCCGACTACTTCAAG
CAGAGCTTCCCCGAGGGCTACAGCTGGGAGCGCACCATGACCTTCGAGGACAAGGGCATCTGCACCATCC
GCAGCGACATCAGCCTGGAGGGCGACTGCTTCTTCCAGAACGTGCGCTTCAAGGGCACCAACTTCCCCCC
CAACGGCCCCGTGATGCAGAAGAAAACCCTGAAGTGGGAGCCCAGCACCGAGAAGCTGCACGTGCGCGAC
GGCCTGCTGGTGGGCAACATCAACATGGCCCTGCTGCTGGAGGGCGGCGGCCACTACCTGTGCGACTTCA
AGACCACCTACAAGGCCAAGAAGGTGGTGCAGCTGCCCGACGCCCACTTCGTGGACCACCGCATCGAGAT
CCTGGGCAACGACAGCGACTACAACAAGGTGAAGCTGTACGAGCACGCCGTGGCCCGCTACAGCCCCCTG
CCCAGCCAGGTGTGGTAATCTAGATCATAATCAGCCATACCACATTTGTAGAGGTTTTACTTGCTTTAAA
AAACCTCCCACACCTCCCCCTGAACCTGAAACATAAAATGAATGCAATTGTTGTTGTTAACTTGTTTATT
GCAGCTTATAATGGTTACAAATAAAGCAATAGCATCACAAATTTCACAAATAAAGCATTTTTTTCACTGC
ATTCTAGTTGTGGTTTGTCCAAACTCATCAATGTATCTTAAGGCGTAAATTGTAAGCGTTAATATTTTGT
TAAAATTCGCGTTAAATTTTTGTTAAATCAGCTCATTTTTTAACCAATAGGCCGAAATCGGCGGATCCTG
CGGCCGCAAGGGAAAATAGAATGAAGTGATCTCCAAAAAATAAGTACTTTTTGACTGTAAATAAAATTGT
AAGGAGTAAAAAGTACTTTTTTTTCTAAAAAAATGTAATTAAGTAAAAGTAAAAGTATTGATTTTTAATT
GTACTCAAGTAAAGTAAAAATCCCCAAAAATAATACTTAAGTACAGTAATCAAGTAAAATTACTCAAGTA
CTTTACACCTCTGGTTCTTGACCCCCTACCTTCAGCAAGCCCAGCAGATCCACTAGATCTTTTGTTCCCT
TTAGTGAGGGTTAATTGCGCGCTTGGCGTAATCATGGTCATAGCTGTTTCCTGTGTGAAATTGTTATCCG
CTCACAATTCCACACAACATACGAGCCGGAAGCATAAAGTGTAAAGCCTGGGGTGCCTAATGAGTGAGCT
AACTCACATTAATTGCGTTGCGCTCACTGCCCGCTTTCCAGTCGGGAAACCTGTCGTGCCAGCTGCATTA
ATGAATCGGCCAACGCGCGGGGAGAGGCGGTTTGCGTATTGGGCGCTCTTCCGCTTCCTCGCTCACTGAC
TCGCTGCGCTCGGTCGTTCGGCTGCGGCGAGCGGTATCAGCTCACTCAAAGGCGGTAATACGGTTATCCA
CAGAATCAGGGGATAACGCAGGAAAGAACATGTGAGCAAAAGGCCAGCAAAAGGCCAGGAACCGTAAAAA
GGCCGCGTTGCTGGCGTTTTTCCATAGGCTCCGCCCCCCTGACGAGCATCACAAAAATCGACGCTCAAGT
CAGAGGTGGCGAAACCCGACAGGACTATAAAGATACCAGGCGTTTCCCCCTGGAAGCTCCCTCGTGCGCT
CTCCTGTTCCGACCCTGCCGCTTACCGGATACCTGTCCGCCTTTCTCCCTTCGGGAAGCGTGGCGCTTTC
TCATAGCTCACGCTGTAGGTATCTCAGTTCGGTGTAGGTCGTTCGCTCCAAGCTGGGCTGTGTGCACGAA
CCCCCCGTTCAGCCCGACCGCTGCGCCTTATCCGGTAACTATCGTCTTGAGTCCAACCCGGTAAGACACG
ACTTATCGCCACTGGCAGCAGCCACTGGTAACAGGATTAGCAGAGCGAGGTATGTAGGCGGTGCTACAGA
GTTCTTGAAGTGGTGGCCTAACTACGGCTACACTAGAAGAACAGTATTTGGTATCTGCGCTCTGCTGAAG
CCAGTTACCTTCGGAAAAAGAGTTGGTAGCTCTTGATCCGGCAAACAAACCACCGCTGGTAGCGGTGGTT
TTTTTGTTTGCAAGCAGCAGATTACGCGCAGAAAAAAAGGATCTCAAGAAGATCCTTTGATCTTTTCTAC
GGGGTCTGACGCTCAGTGGAACGAAAACTCACGTTAAGGGATTTTGGTCATGAGATTATCAAAAAGGATC
TTCACCTAGATCCTTTTAAATTAAAAATGAAGTTTTAAATCAATCTAAAGTATATATGAGTAAACTTGGT
CTGACAGTTACCAATGCTTAATCAGTGAGGCACCTATCTCAGCGATCTGTCTATTTCGTTCATCCATAGT
TGCCTGACTCCCCGTCGTGTAGATAACTACGATACGGGAGGGCTTACCATCTGGCCCCAGTGCTGCAATG
ATACCGCGAGACCCACGCTCACCGGCTCCAGATTTATCAGCAATAAACCAGCCAGCCGGAAGGGCCGAGC
GCAGAAGTGGTCCTGCAACTTTATCCGCCTCCATCCAGTCTATTAATTGTTGCCGGGAAGCTAGAGTAAG
TAGTTCGCCAGTTAATAGTTTGCGCAACGTTGTTGCCATTGCTACAGGCATCGTGGTGTCACGCTCGTCG
TTTGGTATGGCTTCATTCAGCTCCGGTTCCCAACGATCAAGGCGAGTTACATGATCCCCCATGTTGTGCA
AAAAAGCGGTTAGCTCCTTCGGTCCTCCGATCGTTGTCAGAAGTAAGTTGGCCGCAGTGTTATCACTCAT
GGTTATGGCAGCACTGCATAATTCTCTTACTGTCATGCCATCCGTAAGATGCTTTTCTGTGACTGGTGAG
TACTCAACCAAGTCATTCTGAGAATAGTGTATGCGGCGACCGAGTTGCTCTTGCCCGGCGTCAATACGGG
ATAATACCGCGCCACATAGCAGAACTTTAAAAGTGCTCATCATTGGAAAACGTTCTTCGGGGCGAAAACT
CTCAAGGATCTTACCGCTGTTGAGATCCAGTTCGATGTAACCCACTCGTGCACCCAACTGATCTTCAGCA
TCTTTTACTTTCACCAGCGTTTCTGGGTGAGCAAAAACAGGAAGGCAAAATGCCGCAAAAAAGGGAATAA
GGGCGACACGGAAATGTTGAATACTCATACTCTTCCTTTTTCAATATTATTGAAGCATTTATCAGGGTTA
TTGTCTCATGAGCGGATACATATTTGAATGTATTTAGAAAAATAAACAAATAGGGGTTCCGCGCACATTT
CCCCGAAAAGTGCCACCTAAATTGTAAGCGTTAATATTTTGTTAAAATTCGCGTTAAATTTTTGTTAAAT
CAGCTCATTTTTTAACCAATAGGCCGAAATCGGCAAAATCCCTTATAAATCAAAAGAATAGACCGAGATA
GGGT
[37 nt withheld, positions 7005-7041]
AAAGAACGTGGACTCCAACGTCAAAGG
[49 nt withheld, positions 7069-7117]
T
[91 nt withheld, positions 7119-7209]
CACAATGACGGCTACTACATGGTGCCATTCCTTCCTCTTTATAGGAATGGAGACTACCTCCTGTCCAACA
ATGCTCTTGGATACGAGTACGCCTACCTGTTGGACCCAGGTCATTGCACAACACCAGAAATGCCCTCTGA
TCTGCAAAAGACGTGAATATCTGTTCAGACACCCATATCCACTCTGTTCCACACAGGTCAGAGGTTTGTC
CAGGAGTTCTTGACAGAGGTGTAAAAAGTACTCAAAAATTTTACTCAAGTGAAAGTACAAGTACTTAGGG
AAAATTTTACTCAATTAAAAGTAAAAGTATCTGGCTAGAATCTTACTTGAGTAAAAGTAAAAAAGTACTC
CATTAAAATTGTACTTGAGTATTAAGGAAGTAAAAGGCTAGCAAGATCTGCTCGAGATACATTTGATTAG
AAGAGTTTGACTTGGGTTGATTATAGCAAATAGTGGAACACAAACAGATTTTGAAATATTCTTGCAAATT
TATTTATTAAATCCATTCAAATATTGTCATTTTTTGTACTGTGTAATTTATATTGATTTGCTCATACAAT
ATTTACATTTCGCTTAAACAATACACTATTATTTATATTTAAAAATAGCTATATATAAATCAAATGTATA
GCTCTTTTTTACACAATTAATCAAAGCTAAAATATTTGTCACACAAATACAGTAAGCCACTTCACAATGA
TATCTTCAAAATCTGTGCTTGACTGAATCATTTCATTTATTGTTTTGTAATTCACATTATACCTTACGTT
CTCCAGGCACAGTTTGAATTGTTGATAAATGAAGATAATACATCTGATTTAATTAGTCTCCTTTGTTTAT
AATAACTTTAATCTAATTTGATAGTAATAATTCCAGCAATACATCCATTACAATAAAAATCGCTTTTTTA
TTTTGCACATTAGTTTGCCGGTATTTGTTTAAAGTTTCACCATACTTTTAAATCATGTGCTATTTGAAAA
GGGCTGTTATGACTGGAATTAAATGTTTTTTTTTATATCAGTGTTTTAGATTGAAGTACAATATTTATAG
GTAAAATTCACCAGCATATGCTTAAAGATAGCCATGCTCCAGGTCCTTGTGTCCTTCTAAGGTCTGTTTG
TGGTTTAAGCTGTTTGTTGACACA
